Addgene plasmid #147413: pCIneo-lambdaN-HA-HsTNRC6A-CIM1mut-siRNAres_R
Purpose: Mammalian Expression of HsTNRC6A-CIM1mut-siRNAres
Depositing lab: Elisa Izaurralde. Depositing organization: Max Planck Institute for Developmental Biology. Publication: The interactions of GW182 proteins with PABP and deadenylases are required for both translational repression and degradation of miRNA targets. Huntzinger E, Kuzuoglu-Ozturk D, Braun JE, Eulalio A, Wohlbold L, Izaurralde E. Nucleic Acids Res. 2013 Jan;41(2):978-94. doi: 10.1093/nar/gks1078. Epub 2012 Nov 21. PubMed 23172285.
Backbone
  Vector backbone: Unknown
  Vector type: Mammalian Expression
Growth in bacteria
  Bacterial resistance: Ampicillin, 100 μg/mL
  Growth temperature: 37°C
  Growth strain: DH5alpha
  Copy number: High Copy
Gene/Insert
  Gene/Insert name: HsTNRC6A-CIM1mut-siRNAres
  Species: H. sapiens (human)
  Mutation: three non silent mutations A339T, R934G, and K1578E compared to the sequence of isoform2 given by Uniprot: Q8NDV7-2.
  Entrez Gene: TNRC6A (a.k.a. CAGH26, FAME6, GW1, GW182, TNRC6)
  Cloning method: Unknown
Terms and licenses: Academic/Nonprofit Terms; Industry Terms: Not Available to Industry
Depositor comments: Plasmids from this collection were made available to the research community and donated after the lab closed. Please note that the sequence provided by the depositing laboratory may be theoretical/predicted or based on Sanger sequencing results. There may be discrepancies between sequencing results obtained by Addgene and the depositor sequence. If an Addgene verified sequence is not available, please contact before placing your order to request that our lab fully sequence the plasmid.
How to cite: pCIneo-lambdaN-HA-HsTNRC6A-CIM1mut-siRNAres_R was a gift from Elisa Izaurralde (Addgene plasmid # 147413 ; http://n2t.net/addgene:147413 ; RRID:Addgene_147413)
