[The description below was written by a language model from this plasmid's Addgene catalogue record and pLannotate feature annotations shown in this document.]
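Description:
pCIneo-lambdaN-HA-HsTNRC6A-CIM1mut-siRNAres_R is a 10,678 nt mammalian expression plasmid encoding a mutant form of human TNRC6A (GW182), a scaffold protein of the miRNA silencing machinery that binds Argonaute proteins and recruits the CCR4-NOT and PAN deadenylase complexes. The catalogue lists the backbone as unknown, but the name and the annotated features are consistent with a pCI-neo-type vector. A CMV immediate-early enhancer and promoter, followed by a chimeric β-globin/immunoglobulin intron that promotes efficient mRNA processing, drives the TNRC6A coding region, which is terminated by an SV40 poly(A) signal. A T7 promoter upstream and a T3 promoter fragment downstream flank the insert. In bacteria the plasmid replicates at high copy from a ColE1/pUC-type origin under ampicillin selection. It also carries an f1 origin. An SV40 promoter–neo cassette with a synthetic poly(A) signal allows G418 selection of transfected mammalian cells.

The name indicates an N-terminal lambdaN peptide and HA tag, although the feature table does not annotate them separately. LambdaN binds BoxB RNA hairpins and is generally used to tether a protein directly to a reporter mRNA, while HA permits immunodetection. "CIM1mut" points to mutation of a motif called CIM1, which the record does not define further, and "siRNAres" to a coding sequence made resistant to an siRNA, as would suit complementation in cells depleted of endogenous TNRC6A. The depositor notes three non-silent changes (A339T, R934G, K1578E) relative to the UniProt isoform 2 reference. The associated study examined how GW182 interactions with PABP and deadenylases contribute to translational repression and degradation of miRNA targets.
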