Features (pLannotate 1.2.2; 19 found; start..end, strand, type, name):
    140..517     +  enhancer       CMV enhancer: human cytomegalovirus immediate early enhancer
    518..729     +  promoter       CMV promoter: human cytomegalovirus (CMV) immediate early promoter
    890..1022    +  intron         chimeric intron: chimera between introns from human β-globin and immunoglobulin heavy chain genes
   1067..1085    +  promoter       T7 promoter: promoter for bacteriophage T7 RNA polymerase
   1128..6332    +  CDS            TNRC6A (fragment): TNR6A_HUMAN - Also known as CAGH26, KIAA1460, TNRC6. Experimental evidence at protein level: Swiss-Prot protein existence level 1. Plays a role in RNA-mediated gene silencing by both micro- RNAs (miRNAs) and short interfering RNAs (siRNAs). Required for miRNA- dependent repression of translation and for siRNA-dependent endonucleolytic cleavage of complementary mRNAs by argonaute family proteins. As a scaffolding protein, associates with argonaute proteins bound to partially complementary mRNAs, and can simultaneously recruit CCR4-NOT and PAN deadenylase complexes. From Homo sapiens (Human).
   6347..6364    -  promoter       T3 promoter (fragment): promoter for bacteriophage T3 RNA polymerase
   6382..6503    -  polyA_signal   SV40 poly(A) signal: SV40 polyadenylation signal
   6526..6594    -  CDS            large T antigen (fragment): large T antigen from SV40 (simian virus 40)
   6618..6685    +  CDS            lacZα (fragment): LacZα fragment of β-galactosidase; lacZ fragment
   6689..7117    +  rep_origin     f1 ori (sequence partly withheld): f1 bacteriophage origin of replication; arrow indicates direction of (+) strand synthesis
   7145..7196    -  misc_feature   bom (fragment): basis of mobility region from pBR322
   7261..7618    +  promoter       SV40 promoter: SV40 enhancer and early promoter
   7669..8460    +  CDS            neo: KKA2_KLEPN - Also known as kan, nptII. Experimental evidence at protein level: Swiss-Prot protein existence level 1. Resistance to kanamycin, neomycin, paromomycin, ribostamycin, butirosin and gentamicin B. From Klebsiella pneumoniae.
   8527..8575    +  polyA_signal   poly(A) signal: synthetic polyadenylation signal
   8595..8649    -  misc_feature   bom (fragment): basis of mobility region from pBR322
   8751..8786    -  CDS            rop (fragment): Rop protein, which maintains plasmids at low copy number; rop
   8881..8985    +  promoter       AmpR promoter: bla
   8986..9846    +  CDS            AmpR: β-lactamase; bla; confers resistance to ampicillin, carbenicillin, and related antibiotics
  10017..10605   +  rep_origin     ori: high-copy-number ColE1/pMB1/pBR322/pUC origin of replication
>Addgene plasmid #147413 | pCIneo-lambdaN-HA-HsTNRC6A-CIM1mut-siRNAres_R | addgene full sequence | sequence record 356581 | Addgene NGS Result
TCAATATTGGCCATTAGCCATATTATTCATTGGTTATATAGCATAAATCAATATTGGCTATTGGCCATTG
CATACGTTGTATCTATATCATAATATGTACATTTATATTGGCTCATGTCCAATATGACCGCCATGTTGGC
ATTGATTATTGACTAGTTATTAATAGTAATCAATTACGGGGTCATTAGTTCATAGCCCATATATGGAGTT
CCGCGTTACATAACTTACGGTAAATGGCCCGCCTGGCTGACCGCCCAACGACCCCCGCCCATTGACGTCA
ATAATGACGTATGTTCCCATAGTAACGCCAATAGGGACTTTCCATTGACGTCAATGGGTGGAGTATTTAC
GGTAAACTGCCCACTTGGCAGTACATCAAGTGTATCATATGCCAAGTCCGCCCCCTATTGACGTCAATGA
CGGTAAATGGCCCGCCTGGCATTATGCCCAGTACATGACCTTACGGGACTTTCCTACTTGGCAGTACATC
TACGTATTAGTCATCGCTATTACCATGGTGATGCGGTTTTGGCAGTACACCAATGGGCGTGGATAGCGGT
TTGACTCACGGGGATTTCCAAGTCTCCACCCCATTGACGTCAATGGGAGTTTGTTTTGGCACCAAAATCA
ACGGGACTTTCCAAAATGTCGTAACAACTGCGATCGCCCGCCCCGTTGACGCAAATGGGCGGTAGGCGTG
TACGGTGGGAGGTCTATATAAGCAGAGCTCGTTTAGTGAACCGTCAGATCACTAGAAGCTTTATTGCGGT
AGTTTATCACAGTTAAATTGCTAACGCAGTCAGTGCTTCTGACACAACAGTCTCGAACTTAAGCTGCAGT
GACTCTCTTAAGGTAGCCTTGCAGAAGTTGGTCGTGAGGCACTGGGCAGGTAAGTATCAAGGTTACAAGA
CAGGTTTAAGGAGACCAATAGAAACTGGGCTTGTCGAGACAGAGAAGACTCTTGCGTTTCTGATAGGCAC
CTATTGGTCTTACTGACATCCACTTTGCCTTTCTCTCCACAGGTGTCCACTCCCAGTTCAATTACAGCTC
TTAAGGCTAGAGTACTTAATACGACTCACTATAGGCTAGCCACCATGGACGCACAAACACGACGACGTGA
GCGTCGCGCTGAGAAACAAGCTCAATGGAAAGCTGCAAACCCACCGCTCGAGATGGCTTACCCATACGAT
GTTCCAGATTACGCTATGGATGCTGATTCTGCCTCCAGTTCTGAATCAGAGAGAAACATCACTATCATGG
CTTCAGGGAACACAGGTGGTGAAAAAGATGGCCTTCGGAATAGCACTGGACTTGGTTCCCAAAACAAGTT
TGTAGTTGGTAGCAGCAGCAATAATGTGGGCCATGGAAGTAGTACTGGGCCATGGGGTTTTTCCCATGGA
GCCATAATAAGCACATGTCAGGTCTCTGTGGATGCTCCTGAAAGCAAATCTGAAAGTAGCAACAATAGAA
TGAATGCTTGGGGCACTGTAAGTTCTTCATCAAATGGAGGGTTAAATCCAAGCACTTTGAATTCAGCTAG
CAACCATGGTGCCTGGCCAGTATTAGAGAACAATGGACTTGCCCTAAAAGGGCCTGTAGGGAGTGGTAGT
TCTGGCATTAATATTCAGTGCAGTACTATAGGCCAGATGCCTAACAATCAGAGTATTAACTCTAAAGTGA
GTGGTGGTTCTACCCATGGTACCTGGGGAAGCCTTCAGGAAACTTGTGAATCTGAAGTAAGTGGTACACA
GAAGGTTTCATTCAGTGGTCAACCTCAAAATATTACCACTGAAATGACTGGACCAAATAACACTACTAAC
TTTATGACCTCTAGTTTACCAAACTCCGGTTCAGTGCAGAATAATGAGCTGCCTAGTAGTAACACAGGGG
CCTGGCGTGTGAGCACAATGAATCATCCTCAGATGCAGGCTCCATCAGGTATGAATGGCACTTCCCTTTC
TCACCTTAGCAATGGAGAGTCAAAAAGTGGAGGCTCTTATGGTACTACATGGGGTGCCTATGGTTCTAAT
TACTCTGGAGACAAATGTTCAGGCCCTAATGGCCAAGCTAATGGTGACACTGTGAATGCAACTCTAATGC
AGCCTGGCGTAAATGGTCCTATGGGCACTAACTTTCAAGTTAACACAAACAAAGGAGGTGGTGTGTGGGA
ATCTGGTGCAGCAAACTCCCAGAGTACATCATGGGGAAGTGGAAATGGCACAAATTCTGGAGGAAGTCGA
AGAGGATGGGGAACCCCTGCACAAAACACTGGCACTAATTTACCCAGCGTTGAGTGGAACAAACTGCCTA
GCAATCAGCATTCCAATGATAGTGCAAATGGCAATGGTAAGACGTTTACAAATGGATGGAAATCTACTGA
GGAAGAGGATCAGGGTTCTGCCACATCTCAGACAAATGAGCAAAGCAGTGTGTGGGCCAAAACAGGAGGT
ACAGTGGAGAGCGATGGTAGTACAGAAAGCACTGGACGCCTTGAGGAAAAAGGAACTGGGGAAAGTCAGA
GTAGAGACAGAAGAAAAATTGATCAGCACACATTACTCCAAAGCATTGTAAACAGAACTGACTTAGATCC
ACGTGTCCTGTCCAACTCTGGTTGGGGACAGACTCCTATTAAGCAGAATACTGCCTGGGATACAGAAACA
TCACCTAGAGGGGAACGAAAGACTGACAATGGGACAGAGGCCTGGGGAAGCTCTGCAACACAGACTTTTA
ACTCAGGGGCATGTATAGATAAGACTAGCCCTAATGGTAATGATACCTCATCTGTATCAGGGTGGGGCGA
TCCCAAACCTGCTCTGAGGTGGGGAGATTCCAAAGGCTCAAACTGCCAGGGGGGGTGGGAAGATGATTCT
GCTGCTACAGGAATGGTCAAGAGCAATCAGTGGGGGAATTGCAAAGAGGAGAAGGCTGCATGGAATGACT
CGCAAAAGAATAAACAGGGATGGGGTGATGGACAAAAATCAAGCCAAGGGTGGTCTGTTTCTGCCAGTGA
TAACTGGGGAGAAACTTCAAGGAATAACCATTGGGGTGAGGCCAATAAGAAATCCAGCTCAGGAGGTAGT
GACAGTGACAGGTCCGTTTCCGGTTGGAACGAACTTGGTAAAACTAGTTCTTTCACTTGGGGAAACAACA
TAAATCCAAATAATTCATCAGGATGGGATGAATCTTCTAAACCTACTCCTTCCCAGGGATGGGGAGACCC
TCCAAAGTCTAATCAGTCTCTAGGTTGGGGAGATTCGTCAAAGCCAGTCAGCTCTCCAGACTGGAACAAG
CAACAAGACATTGTTGGATCTTGGGGAATCCCACCAGCTACAGGCAAACCTCCTGGTACAGGCTGGCTGG
GGGGACCTATACCAGCCCCAGCAAAAGAAGAAGAACCCACAGGCTGGGAGGAACCATCCCCAGAATCTAT
ACGTCGCAAAATGGAGATTGATGATGGAACTTCAGCTTGGGGAGATCCAAGCAAATACAACTACAAAAAT
GTGAACATGTGGAACAAAAACGTCCCAAATGGCAACAGCCGTTCAGACCAGCAAGCACAGGTACATCAGC
TGCTAACGCCTGCAAGTGCCATCTCAAACAAAGAGGCAAGCAGTGGCTCTGGCTGGGGTGAGCCCTGGGG
GGAGCCTTCTACTCCAGCCACAACTGTGGATAATGGTACTTCAGCATGGGGTAAGCCCATAGACAGTGGT
CCCAGCTGGGGGGAACCCATTGCTGCGGCATCCAGCACATCCACGTGGGGCTCCAGCTCTGTTGGTCCAC
AAGCATTAAGCAAATCTGGGCCAAAATCTATGCAAGATGGCTGGTGTGGTGATGATATGCCATTGCCTGG
AAATCGCCCCACTGGCTGGGAAGAGGAAGAGGATGTGGAGATTGGAATGTGGAATAGTAATTCATCTCAA
GAGCTTAACTCATCTTTAAATTGGCCACCATATACAAAGAAAATGTCATCGAAGGGTCTGAGTGGCAAAA
AAAGGAGAAGGGAAGGGGGAATGATGAAAGGTGGAAACAAACAAGAAGAAGCGTGGATAAATCCATTTGT
TAAACAGTTTTCAAACATCAGTTTTTCGAGAGACTCACCAGAGGAAAATGTACAAAGCAATAAGATGGAC
CTTTCTGGAGGAATGTTACAAGACAAACGAATGGAGATAGATAAACATAGCCTAAATATTGGTGATTACA
ATCGAACGGTCGGGAAAGGCCCTGGTTCTCGGCCTCAGATTTCCAAAGAGTCTTCCATGGAGCGCAATCC
TTATTTTGATAAGGATGGCATTGTAGCAGATGAATCCCAAAACATGCAGTTTATGTCCAGTCAAAGCATG
AAGCTTCCCCCTTCAAATAGTGCACTACCTAACCAGGCCCTTGGCTCCATAGCAGGGCTGGGTATGCAAA
ACTTGAATTCTGTTAGACAGAATGGCAATCCCAGTATGTTTGGTGTTGGAAACACAGCAGCACAACCCCG
GGGCATGCAGCAGCCTCCAGCACAACCTCTTAGTTCATCTCAACCCAACCTGCGGGCCCAGGTGCCTCCT
CCATTACTCTCCCCTCAGGTTCCAGTTTCATTGCTGAAGTATGCACCAAACAACGGTGGCCTGAATCCAC
TCTTTGGCCCTCAACAGGTAGCCATGCTGAACCAGCTATCCCAGCTAAACCAGCTTTCTCAGATCTCCCA
GTTACAGCGATTGTTAGCGCAGCAGCAAAGGGCGCAGAGTCAGAGAAGCGTGCCTTCTGGGAACCGGCCG
CAGCAAGACCAGCAGGGTCGACCTCTTAGTGTGCAGCAGCAAATGATGCAACAATCTCGTCAACTTGATC
CAAACCTGTTGGTGAAGCAGCAGACTCCACCATCTCAGCAGCAGCCACTCCATCAGCCAGCCATGAAGTC
TTTCCTTGACAATGTCATGCCCCACACTACACCTGAGCTGCAAAAAGGGCCATCACCAATAAATGCTTTC
AGCAACTTCCCTATAGGCTTGAACTCAAACTTGAATGTAAATATGGATATGAACAGTATTAAAGAGCCAG
CTGCTGCTGCTAGGGCTGCTACGACAGTGGACAGCATTTCTGTGAACACATCTTTGGATCAAAACTCCAG
CAAACATGGTGCTATTTCAAGTGGTTTCAGGCTGGAAGAGTCTCCATTTGTTCCCTATGACTTTATGAAC
AGCAGTACTTCACCAGCCAGTCCTCCAGGTTCAATAGGAGATGGCTGGCCACGTGCCAAATCGCCTAACG
GCTCTAGCAGTGTTAATTGGCCACCAGAATTTCGTCCTGGTGAGCCATGGAAAGGTTATCCAAACATTGA
CCCTGAAACTGACCCTTACGTCACTCCTGGCAGTGTCATAAACAATCTTTCAATTAATACTGTGCGGGAA
GTTGACCACCTCAGGGACAGGAACAGTGGGTCATCCTCATCCTTGAACACCACGCTGCCTTCAACTAGTG
CCTGGTCATCCATTCGTGCCTCCAACTACAACGTTCCCCTCAGCAGTACAGCACAAAGCACTTCAGCCAG
AAATAGTGATTCCAAATTGACATGGTCTCCTGGTTCAGTTACAAACACCTCTCTGGCTCATGAGCTGTGG
AAGGTCCCTTTGCCACCTAAAAACATCACTGCTCCGTCCCGCCCACCTCCGGGACTGACTGGTCAGAAGC
CACCCTTGTCTACGTGGGATAATTCTCCCCTTCGTATAGGTGGAGGATGGGGAAATTCTGACGCCAGATA
TACCCCAGGTTCCAGCTGGGGTGAGAGCAGCTCAGGGAGAATAACAAATTGGCTTGTTCTAAAAAACCTT
ACACCTCAGATCGATGGCTCAACTCTGCGCACTCTGTGCATGCAGCACGGCCCGCTGATCACATTCCACC
TGAACCTCCCTCACGGAAATGCTCTGGTCCGCTACAGTTCAAAAGAAGAGGTAGTGGAGGCACAAAAGTC
TCTGCACATGTGTGTACTGGGGAACACTACTATTCTTGCTGAGTTTGCCAGTGAAGAGGAGATCAGTCGT
TTCTTTGCACAAAGCCAGTCTCTGACCCCTTCTCCCGGCTGGCAGTCTCTCGGGTCCAGCCAGAGCCGGC
TGGGCTCCCTCGACTGTTCCCACTCATTCTCCAGCCGGACCGATCTCAATCACTGGAATGGTGCTGGGCT
GTCGGGAACTAACTGTGGAGACCTTCACGGCACTTCACTCTGGGGGACCCCGCATTATTCCACAAGCCTG
TGGGGTCCCCCAAGCAGCAGCGACCCCCGAGGAATTAGCAGCCCATCTCCCATTAACGCTTTTCTTTCTG
TTGACCACCTGGGTGGGGGTGGAGAGTCCATGTAAGCGGCCGCTTCCCTTTAGTGAGGGTTAATGCTTCG
AGCAGACATGATAAGATACATTGATGAGTTTGGACAAACCACAACTAGAATGCAGTGAAAAAAATGCTTT
ATTTGTGAAATTTGTGATGCTATTGCTTTATTTGTAACCATTATAAGCTGCAATAAACAAGTTAACAACA
ACAATTGCATTCATTTTATGTTTCAGGTTCAGGGGGAGATGTGGGAGGTTTTTTAAAGCAAGTAAAACCT
CTACAAATGTGGTAAAATCCGATAAGGATCGATCCGGGCTGGCGTAATAGCGAAGAGGCCCGCACCGATC
GCCCTTCCCAACAGTTGCGCAGCCTGAATGGCGAATGG
[124 nt withheld, positions 6689-6812]
C
[91 nt withheld, positions 6814-6904]
A
[49 nt withheld, positions 6906-6954]
CCTTTGACGTTGGAGTCCACGTTCTTT
[37 nt withheld, positions 6982-7018]
ACCCTATCTCGGTCTATTCTTTTGATTTATAAGGGATTTTGCCGATTTCGGCCTATTGGTTAAAAAATGA
GCTGATTTAACAAAAATTTAACGCGAATTTTAACAAAATATTAACGCTTACAATTTCCTGATGCGGTATT
TTCTCCTTACGCATCTGTGCGGTATTTCACACCGCATACGCGGATCTGCGCAGCACCATGGCCTGAAATA
ACCTCTGAAAGAGGAACTTGGTTAGGTACCTTCTGAGGCGGAAAGAACCAGCTGTGGAATGTGTGTCAGT
TAGGGTGTGGAAAGTCCCCAGGCTCCCCAGCAGGCAGAAGTATGCAAAGCATGCATCTCAATTAGTCAGC
AACCAGGTGTGGAAAGTCCCCAGGCTCCCCAGCAGGCAGAAGTATGCAAAGCATGCATCTCAATTAGTCA
GCAACCATAGTCCCGCCCCTAACTCCGCCCATCCCGCCCCTAACTCCGCCCAGTTCCGCCCATTCTCCGC
CCCATGGCTGACTAATTTTTTTTATTTATGCAGAGGCCGAGGCCGCCTCGGCCTCTGAGCTATTCCAGAA
GTAGTGAGGAGGCTTTTTTGGAGGCCTAGGCTTTTGCAAAAAGCTTGATTCTTCTGACACAACAGTCTCG
AACTTAAGGCTAGAGCCACCATGATTGAACAAGATGGATTGCACGCAGGTTCTCCGGCCGCTTGGGTGGA
GAGGCTATTCGGCTATGACTGGGCACAACAGACAATCGGCTGCTCTGATGCCGCCGTGTTCCGGCTGTCA
GCGCAGGGGCGCCCGGTTCTTTTTGTCAAGACCGACCTGTCCGGTGCCCTGAATGAACTGCAGGACGAGG
CAGCGCGGCTATCGTGGCTGGCCACGACGGGCGTTCCTTGCGCAGCTGTGCTCGACGTTGTCACTGAAGC
GGGAAGGGACTGGCTGCTATTGGGCGAAGTGCCGGGGCAGGATCTCCTGTCATCTCACCTTGCTCCTGCC
GAGAAAGTATCCATCATGGCTGATGCAATGCGGCGGCTGCATACGCTTGATCCGGCTACCTGCCCATTCG
ACCACCAAGCGAAACATCGCATCGAGCGAGCACGTACTCGGATGGAAGCCGGTCTTGTCGATCAGGATGA
TCTGGACGAAGAGCATCAGGGGCTCGCGCCAGCCGAACTGTTCGCCAGGCTCAAGGCGCGCATGCCCGAC
GGCGAGGATCTCGTCGTGACCCATGGCGATGCCTGCTTGCCGAATATCATGGTGGAAAATGGCCGCTTTT
CTGGATTCATCGACTGTGGCCGGCTGGGTGTGGCGGACCGCTATCAGGACATAGCGTTGGCTACCCGTGA
TATTGCTGAAGAGCTTGGCGGCGAATGGGCTGACCGCTTCCTCGTGCTTTACGGTATCGCCGCTCCCGAT
TCGCAGCGCATCGCCTTCTATCGCCTTCTTGACGAGTTCTTCTGAGCGGGACTCTGGGGTTCGAAATGAC
CGACCAAGCGACGCCCAACCTGCCATCACGATGGCCGCAATAAAATATCTTTATTTTCATTACATCTGTG
TGTTGGTTTTTTGTGTGAATCGATAGCGATAAGGATCCGCGTATGGTGCACTCTCAGTACAATCTGCTCT
GATGCCGCATAGTTAAGCCAGCCCCGACACCCGCCAACACCCGCTGACGCGCCCTGACGGGCTTGTCTGC
TCCCGGCATCCGCTTACAGACAAGCTGTGACCGTCTCCGGGAGCTGCATGTGTCAGAGGTTTTCACCGTC
ATCACCGAAACGCGCGAGACGAAAGGGCCTCGTGATACGCCTATTTTTATAGGTTAATGTCATGATAATA
ATGGTTTCTTAGACGTCAGGTGGCACTTTTCGGGGAAATGTGCGCGGAACCCCTATTTGTTTATTTTTCT
AAATACATTCAAATATGTATCCGCTCATGAGACAATAACCCTGATAAATGCTTCAATAATATTGAAAAAG
GAAGAGTATGAGTATTCAACATTTCCGTGTCGCCCTTATTCCCTTTTTTGCGGCATTTTGCCTTCCTGTT
TTTGCTCACCCAGAAACGCTGGTGAAAGTAAAAGATGCTGAAGATCAGTTGGGTGCACGAGTGGGTTACA
TCGAACTGGATCTCAACAGCGGTAAGATCCTTGAGAGTTTTCGCCCCGAAGAACGTTTTCCAATGATGAG
CACTTTTAAAGTTCTGCTATGTGGCGCGGTATTATCCCGTATTGACGCCGGGCAAGAGCAACTCGGTCGC
CGCATACACTATTCTCAGAATGACTTGGTTGAGTACTCACCAGTCACAGAAAAGCATCTTACGGATGGCA
TGACAGTAAGAGAATTATGCAGTGCTGCCATAACCATGAGTGATAACACTGCGGCCAACTTACTTCTGAC
AACGATCGGAGGACCGAAGGAGCTAACCGCTTTTTTGCACAACATGGGGGATCATGTAACTCGCCTTGAT
CGTTGGGAACCGGAGCTGAATGAAGCCATACCAAACGACGAGCGTGACACCACGATGCCTGTAGCAATGG
CAACAACGTTGCGCAAACTATTAACTGGCGAACTACTTACTCTAGCTTCCCGGCAACAATTAATAGACTG
GATGGAGGCGGATAAAGTTGCAGGACCACTTCTGCGCTCGGCCCTTCCGGCTGGCTGGTTTATTGCTGAT
AAATCTGGAGCCGGTGAGCGTGGGTCTCGCGGTATCATTGCAGCACTGGGGCCAGATGGTAAGCCCTCCC
GTATCGTAGTTATCTACACGACGGGGAGTCAGGCAACTATGGATGAACGAAATAGACAGATCGCTGAGAT
AGGTGCCTCACTGATTAAGCATTGGTAACTGTCAGACCAAGTTTACTCATATATACTTTAGATTGATTTA
AAACTTCATTTTTAATTTAAAAGGATCTAGGTGAAGATCCTTTTTGATAATCTCATGACCAAAATCCCTT
AACGTGAGTTTTCGTTCCACTGAGCGTCAGACCCCGTAGAAAAGATCAAAGGATCTTCTTGAGATCCTTT
TTTTCTGCGCGTAATCTGCTGCTTGCAAACAAAAAAACCACCGCTACCAGCGGTGGTTTGTTTGCCGGAT
CAAGAGCTACCAACTCTTTTTCCGAAGGTAACTGGCTTCAGCAGAGCGCAGATACCAAATACTGTTCTTC
TAGTGTAGCCGTAGTTAGGCCACCACTTCAAGAACTCTGTAGCACCGCCTACATACCTCGCTCTGCTAAT
CCTGTTACCAGTGGCTGCTGCCAGTGGCGATAAGTCGTGTCTTACCGGGTTGGACTCAAGACGATAGTTA
CCGGATAAGGCGCAGCGGTCGGGCTGAACGGGGGGTTCGTGCACACAGCCCAGCTTGGAGCGAACGACCT
ACACCGAACTGAGATACCTACAGCGTGAGCTATGAGAAAGCGCCACGCTTCCCGAAGGGAGAAAGGCGGA
CAGGTATCCGGTAAGCGGCAGGGTCGGAACAGGAGAGCGCACGAGGGAGCTTCCAGGGGGAAACGCCTGG
TATCTTTATAGTCCTGTCGGGTTTCGCCACCTCTGACTTGAGCGTCGATTTTTGTGATGCTCGTCAGGGG
GGCGGAGCCTATGGAAAAACGCCAGCAACGCGGCCTTTTTACGGTTCCTGGCCTTTTGCTGGCCTTTTGC
TCACATGGCTCGACAGATCT
